Addgene plasmid #8787: 3538 pMIG Bad
Depositing lab: Stanley Korsmeyer. Depositing organization: Dana-Farber Cancer Institute. Publication: BCL-2, BCL-X(L) sequester BH3 domain-only molecules preventing BAX- and BAK-mediated mitochondrial apoptosis. Cheng EH, Wei MC, Weiler S, Flavell RA, Mak TW, Lindsten T, Korsmeyer SJ. Mol Cell 2001 Sep;8(3):705-11. 10.1016/S1097-2765(01)00320-3 PubMed 11583631.
Backbone
  Vector backbone: pMIG
  Backbone size w/o insert (bp): 7000
  Vector type: Mammalian Expression, Retroviral
Growth in bacteria
  Bacterial resistance: Ampicillin, 100 μg/mL
  Growth temperature: 37°C
  Growth strain: Stbl3
  Copy number: High Copy
Gene/Insert
  Gene/Insert name: Bad
  Species: M. musculus (mouse)
  Insert size (bp): 615
  GenBank ID: NM_007522
  Entrez Gene: Bad (a.k.a. AI325008, Bbc2)
  Cloning method: Restriction Enzyme; 5′ cloning site EcoRI (not destroyed); 3′ cloning site EcoRI (not destroyed)
  Sequencing primers: 5′ pLXSN 5'
Terms and licenses: Academic/Nonprofit Terms; Industry Terms: Not Available to Industry
Depositor comments: Note that the GFP in this plasmid is not fused to gene. It is for selection purposes only.
How to cite: 3538 pMIG Bad was a gift from Stanley Korsmeyer (Addgene plasmid # 8787 ; http://n2t.net/addgene:8787 ; RRID:Addgene_8787)
