[The description below was written by a language model from this plasmid's Addgene catalogue record.]
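Description:
3538 pMIG Bad is a retroviral mammalian expression plasmid built on the pMIG backbone (about 7 kb without insert) and carrying the mouse Bad coding sequence, an insert of roughly 615 bp. Bad is a BH3 domain-only, pro-apoptotic member of the BCL-2 family. The insert was placed into the vector by restriction cloning at an EcoRI site, with EcoRI retained on both sides, so the fragment can be released with a single enzyme, but its orientation is not enforced by the cloning strategy. In bacteria the plasmid is maintained at high copy under ampicillin selection. The record lists a recombination-deficient strain as the propagation host, which is common for vectors containing repeated retroviral LTR sequences.

No feature table is supplied, so the promoter and other regulatory elements are not explicitly stated. The pMIG name conventionally denotes an MSCV-based design in which the retroviral LTR drives a bicistronic transcript of the inserted gene followed by an IRES and GFP. This is consistent with the depositor's note that GFP is not fused to Bad and serves only for selection. GFP is thus made as a separate protein that marks transduced cells, allowing them to be identified or sorted by fluorescence while Bad is expressed untagged. As a retroviral transfer vector, it would be packaged into virus by supplying viral proteins in trans, then used to deliver Bad stably into dividing mammalian cells. The associated publication concerns how BCL-2 and BCL-X(L) sequester BH3-only molecules to prevent BAX- and BAK-mediated mitochondrial apoptosis, which indicates use in cell death studies involving enforced Bad expression.
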