>Addgene plasmid #8787 | 3538 pMIG Bad | addgene partial sequence | sequence record 17264 | 8787 with pLXSN5'
GCCCTCACTCCTTCTCTAGGCGCCGGAATTAGATCTCTCGAGGTTAACGAATTCGGCTTAAGCCGCCACC
ATGGGAACCCCAAAGCAGCCCTCGCTGGCTCCTGCACACGCCCTAGGCTTGAGGAAGTCCGATCCCGGAA
TCCGGAGCCTGGGGAGCGACGCGGGAGGAAGGCGGTGGAGACCAGCAGCCCAGAGTATGTTCCAGATCCC
AGAGTTTGAGCCGAGTGAGCAGGAAGACGCTAGTGCTACAGATAGGGGCCTGGGCCCTAGCCTCACTGAG
GACCAGCCAGGTCCCTACCTGGCCCCAGGTCTCCTGGGGAGCAACATTCATCAGCAGGGACGGGCAGCCA
CCAACAGTCATCATGGAGGCGCAGGGGCTATGGAGACTCGGAGTCGCCACAGTTCGTACCCAGCGGGGAC
CGAGGAGGATGAAGGGATGGAGGAGGAGCTTAGCCCTTTTCGAGGACGCTCGCGTTCGGCTCCCCCCAAT
CTCTGGGCAGCGCAGCGCTACGGCCGTGAGCTCCGAAGGATGAGCGATGAGTTTGAGGGTTCCTTCAAGG
GACTTCCTCGCCCAAAGAGCGCACGCACTGCAACACAGATGCGACAAAGCGCCGGCTGGACGCGCATTAT
CCAGTC
